>Addgene plasmid #66049 | DVA_DH | depositor full sequence | sequence record 114307 | DVA_DH sequence 2606 bps
AGGTATGTCTTCTGCACCATATGCGGTGTGAAATACCGCACAGATGCGTAAGGAGAAAATACCGCATCAG
GCGCCATTCGCCATTCAGGCTGCGCAACTGTTGGGAAGGGCGATCGGTGCGGGCCTCTTCGCTATTACGC
CAGCTGGCGAAAGGGGGATGTGCTGCAAGGCGATTAAGTTGGGTAACGCCAGGGTTTTCCCAGTCACGAC
GTTGTAAAACGACGGCCAGTGAATTCGAGCTCGGTACCCGGGGATCCTCTAGAGTCGACCTGCAGGCATG
CAAGCTTGGCGTAATCATGGTCATAGCTGTTTCCTGTGTGAAATTGTTATCCGCTCACAATTCCACACAA
CATACGAGCCGGAAGCATAAAGTGTAAAGCCTGGGGTGCCTAATGAGTGAGCTAACTCACATTAATTGCG
TTGCGCTCACTGCCCGCTTTCCAGTCGGGAAACCTGTCGTGCCAGCTGCATTAATGAATCGGCCAACGCG
CGGGGAAGACGTACTAAGAGACCTACTAGTAGCGGCCGCTGCAGGCTTCCTCGCTCACTGACTCGCTGCG
CTCGGTCGTTCGGCTGCGGCGAGCGGTATCAGCTCACTCAAAGGCGGTAATACGGTTATCCACAGAATCA
GGGGATAACGCAGGAAAGAACATGTGAGCAAAAGGCCAGCAAAAGGCCAGGAACCGTAAAAAGGCCGCGT
TGCTGGCGTTTTTCCACAGGCTCCGCCCCCCTGACGAGCATCACAAAAATCGACGCTCAAGTCAGAGGTG
GCGAAACCCGACAGGACTATAAAGATACCAGGCGTTTCCCCCTGGAAGCTCCCTCGTGCGCTCTCCTGTT
CCGACCCTGCCGCTTACCGGATACCTGTCCGCCTTTCTCCCTTCGGGAAGCGTGGCGCTTTCTCATAGCT
CACGCTGTAGGTATCTCAGTTCGGTGTAGGTCGTTCGCTCCAAGCTGGGCTGTGTGCACGAACCCCCCGT
TCAGCCCGACCGCTGCGCCTTATCCGGTAACTATCGTCTTGAGTCCAACCCGGTAAGACACGACTTATCG
CCACTGGCAGCAGCCACTGGTAACAGGATTAGCAGAGCGAGGTATGTAGGCGGTGCTACAGAGTTCTTGA
AGTGGTGGCCTAACTACGGCTACACTAGAAGAACAGTATTTGGTATCTGCGCTCTGCTGAAGCCAGTTAC
CTTCGGAAAAAGAGTTGGTAGCTCTTGATCCGGCAAACAAACCACCGCTGGTAGCGGTGGTTTTTTTGTT
TGCAAGCAGCAGATTACGCGCAGAAAAAAAGGATCTCAAGAAGATCCTTTGATCTTTTCTACGGGGTCTG
ACGCTCAGTGGAACGAAAACTCACGTTAAGGGATTTTGGTCATGAGATTATCAAAAAGGATCTTCACCTA
GATCCTTTTAAATTAAAAATGAAGTTTTAAATCAATCTAAAGTATATATGAGTAAACTTGGTCTGACAGT
TACCAATGCTTAATCAGTGAGGCACCTATCTCAGCGATCTGTCTATTTCGTTCATCCATAGTTGCCTGAC
TCCCCGTCGTGTAGATAACTACGATACGGGAGGGCTTACCATCTGGCCCCAGTGCTGCAATGATACCGCG
CGACCCACGCTCACCGGCTCCAGATTTATCAGCAATAAACCAGCCAGCCGGAAGGGCCGAGCGCAGAAGT
GGTCCTGCAACTTTATCCGCCTCCATCCAGTCTATTAATTGTTGCCGGGAAGCTAGAGTAAGTAGTTCGC
CAGTTAATAGTTTGCGCAACGTTGTTGCCATTGCTACAGGCATCGTGGTGTCACGCTCGTCGTTTGGTAT
GGCTTCATTCAGCTCCGGTTCCCAACGATCAAGGCGAGTTACATGATCCCCCATGTTGTGCAAAAAAGCG
GTTAGCTCCTTCGGTCCTCCGATCGTTGTCAGAAGTAAGTTGGCCGCAGTGTTATCACTCATGGTTATGG
CAGCACTGCATAATTCTCTTACTGTCATGCCATCCGTAAGATGCTTTTCTGTGACTGGTGAGTACTCAAC
CAAGTCATTCTGAGAATAGTGTATGCGGCGACCGAGTTGCTCTTGCCCGGCGTCAATACGGGATAATACC
GCGCCACATAGCAGAACTTTAAAAGTGCTCATCATTGGAAAACGTTCTTCGGGGCGAAAACTCTCAAGGA
TCTTACCGCTGTTGAGATCCAGTTCGATGTAACCCACTCGTGCACCCAACTGATCTTCAGCATCTTTTAC
TTTCACCAGCGTTTCTGGGTGAGCAAAAACAGGAAGGCAAAATGCCGCAAAAAAGGGAATAAGGGCGACA
CGGAAATGTTGAATACTCATACTCTTCCTTTTTCAATATTATTGAAGCATTTATCAGGGTTATTGTCTCA
TGAGCGGATACATATTTGAATGTATTTAGAAAAATAAACAAATAGGGGTTCCGCGCACATTTCCCCGAAA
AGTGCCACCTGACGTCTAAGAAACCATTATTATCATGACATTAACCTATAAAAATAGGCGTATCACGAGG
CAGAATTTCAGATAAAAAAAATCCTTAGCTTTCGCTAAGGATGATTTCTGGAATTCGCGGCCGCTTCTAG
AGACTAGTGGGTCTCA
Features (pLannotate 1.2.2; 13 found; start..end, strand, type, name):
     13..71      +  misc_feature   bom (fragment): basis of mobility region from pBR322
     77..234     -  CDS            lacZα (fragment): LacZα fragment of β-galactosidase; lacZ fragment
    231..287     +  misc_feature   MCS: pUC18/19 multiple cloning site
    324..340     -  protein_bind   lac operator: The lac repressor binds to the lac operator to inhibit transcription in E. coli. This inhibition can be relieved by adding lactose or isopropyl-β-D-thiogalactopyranoside (IPTG). lac repressor encoded by lacI
    348..378     -  promoter       lac promoter: promoter for the E. coli lac operon
    393..414     -  protein_bind   CAP binding site: CAP binding activates transcription in the presence of cAMP. E. coli catabolite activator protein
    427..496     -  CDS            lacI (fragment): lac repressor; lacI; The lac repressor binds to the lac operator to inhibit transcription in E. coli. This inhibition can be relieved by adding lactose or isopropyl-β-D-thiogalactopyranoside (IPTG).
    514..534     +  misc_feature   BioBrick suffix: universal suffix for all parts
    711..1299    -  rep_origin     ori: high-copy-number ColE1/pMB1/pBR322/pUC origin of replication
   1470..2330    -  CDS            AmpR: β-lactamase; bla; confers resistance to ampicillin, carbenicillin, and related antibiotics
   2331..2435    -  promoter       AmpR promoter: bla
   2525..2568    -  terminator     bacterial terminator: putative bacterial transcription terminator
   2571..2592    +  misc_feature   BioBrick prefix: BioBrick prefix for parts that do not start with "ATG"
