[The description below was written by a language model from this plasmid's Addgene catalogue record and pLannotate feature annotations shown in this document.]
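Description:
DVA_DH is an empty destination vector from the CIDAR MoClo toolkit for modular Golden Gate-style assembly in E. coli. The 2,606 bp plasmid is built on the DVA backbone, which the record describes as derived from the BioBrick vector pSB1A2 with an illegal restriction site repaired. It carries no insert. It replicates from a high-copy ColE1/pUC-type origin, although the catalogue lists copy number as unknown. Selection is with ampicillin, through a β-lactamase gene driven by its native bla promoter. Remnants of the parental BioBrick architecture remain, including the prefix and suffix sequences and a putative bacterial terminator next to the prefix.

The functional region is a lacZα screening cassette. It comprises a CAP binding site, lac promoter, lac operator, a pUC18/19-type multiple cloning site and a lacZα fragment. Short annotated fragments of lacI and the pBR322 bom region lie alongside it and are probably carried over from the pUC-derived source of the cassette. The notation [D:LacZa:H] indicates that the cassette is flanked by the MoClo fusion sites designated D and H. In this kind of system, Type IIS restriction digestion releases the lacZα dropout and leaves defined overhangs, so incoming parts or transcription units with matching D and H ends ligate in directionally. The feature table does not annotate the Type IIS recognition sites or the fusion-site overhangs, so their identity and positions cannot be confirmed from it. Replacing lacZα allows blue/white screening in an α-complementing host such as DH5alpha, with correct assemblies giving white colonies. The vector is meant to be a receiving backbone for combinatorial assembly of genetic devices in synthetic biology.
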