Addgene plasmid #66049: DVA_DH
Purpose: (Empty Backbone) MoClo Destination Vector: (based on pSB1A2 with fixed illegal site) [D:LacZa:H]
Depositing lab: Douglas Densmore. Depositing organization: Boston University Main Campus. Publication: CIDAR MoClo: Improved MoClo Assembly Standard and New E. coli Part Library Enable Rapid Combinatorial Design for Synthetic and Traditional Biology. Iverson SV, Haddock TL, Beal J, Densmore DM. ACS Synth Biol. 2016 Jan 15;5(1):99-103. doi: 10.1021/acssynbio.5b00124. Epub 2015 Nov 4. PubMed 26479688.
Backbone
  Vector backbone: DVA
  Vector type: Synthetic Biology ; Destination Vector
Growth in bacteria
  Bacterial resistance: Ampicillin, 100 μg/mL
  Growth temperature: 37°C
  Growth strain: DH5alpha
  Copy number: Unknown
Gene/Insert
  Gene/Insert name: None
  Species: Synthetic
  Cloning method: Unknown
Terms and licenses: Academic/Nonprofit Terms; Industry Terms: Not Available to Industry
How to cite: DVA_DH was a gift from Douglas Densmore (Addgene plasmid # 66049 ; http://n2t.net/addgene:66049 ; RRID:Addgene_66049)
