>Addgene plasmid #66049 | DVA_DH | addgene partial sequence | sequence record 114306 | MoCloR 5'-gccacctgacgtctaagaaacc-3'
ATAGGCGTATCACGAGGCAGAATTTCAGATAAAAAAAATCCTTAGCTTTCGCTAAGGATGATTTCTGGAA
TTCGCGGCCGCTTCTAGAGACTAGTGGGTCTCAAGGTATGTCTTCTGCACCATATGCGGTGTGAAATACC
GCACAGATGCGTAAGGAGAAAATACCGCATCAGGCGCCATTCGCCATTCAGGCTGCGCAACTGTTGGGAA
GGGCGATCGGTGCGGGCCTCTTCGCTATTACGCCAGCTGGCGAAAGGGGGATGTGCTGCAAGGCGATTAA
GTTGGGTAACGCCAGGGTTTTCCCAGTCACGACGTTGTAAAACGACGGCCAGTGAATTCGAGCTCGGTAC
CCGGGGATCCTCTAGAGTCGACCTGCAGGCATGCAAGCTTGGCGTAATCATGGTCATAGCTGTTTCCTGT
GTGAAATTGTTATCCGCTCACAATTCCACACAACATACGAGCCGGAAGCATAAAGTGTAAAGCCTGGGGT
GCCTAATGAGTGAGCTAACTCACATTAATTGCGTTGCGCTCACTGCCCGCTTTCCAGTCGGGAAACCTGT
CGTGCCAGCTGCATTAATGAATCGGCCAACGCGCGGGGAAGACGTACTAAGAGACCTACTAGTAGCGGCC
GCTGCAGGCTTCCTCGCTCACTGACTCGCTGCGCTCGGTCGTTCGGCTGCGGCGAGCGGTATCAGCTCAC
TCAAAGGCGGTAATACGGTTATCCACAGAATCAGGG
